Addgene plasmid #98513: BB1_12_pDAS2
Purpose: BB1 with insert: promoter PDAS2
Depositing lab: Brigitte Gasser & Diethard Mattanovich & Michael Sauer. Depositing organization: Universitaet fur Bodenkultur Wien (BOKU-WIEN). Publication: GoldenPiCS: a Golden Gate-derived modular cloning system for applied synthetic biology in the yeast Pichia pastoris. Prielhofer R, Barrero JJ, Steuer S, Gassler T, Zahrl R, Baumann K, Sauer M, Mattanovich D, Gasser B, Marx H. BMC Syst Biol. 2017 Dec 8;11(1):123. doi: 10.1186/s12918-017-0492-3. PubMed 29221460.
Backbone
  Vector backbone: BB1
  Backbone size w/o insert (bp): 1936
  Vector type: Bacterial Expression
Growth in bacteria
  Bacterial resistance: Kanamycin, 50 μg/mL
  Growth temperature: 37°C
  Growth strain: DH10B
  Copy number: High Copy
Gene/Insert
  Gene/Insert name: DAS2 promoter
  Insert size (bp): 1005
  Mutation: Internal BsaI and BpiI sites removed from insert
  Cloning method: Restriction Enzyme; 5′ cloning site BpiI (destroyed during cloning); 3′ cloning site BpiI (destroyed during cloning)
  Sequencing primers: 5′ 5'-GTAAAACGACGGCCAGTT-3' (M13-Fwd); 3′ 5´-CAGGAAACAGCTATGAC-3' (M13-Rev)
Terms and licenses: Academic/Nonprofit Terms; Industry Terms: Not Available to Industry
How to cite: BB1_12_pDAS2 was a gift from Brigitte Gasser & Diethard Mattanovich & Michael Sauer (Addgene plasmid # 98513 ; http://n2t.net/addgene:98513 ; RRID:Addgene_98513)
