[The description below was written by a language model from this plasmid's Addgene catalogue record and pLannotate feature annotations shown in this document.]
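Description:
BB1_12_pDAS2 is a level-1 (BB1) part plasmid from the GoldenPiCS system, a Golden Gate-derived modular cloning toolkit for synthetic biology in the yeast Pichia pastoris. Although catalogued as a bacterial expression vector, it functions as an E. coli storage and donor plasmid for a single standardised part rather than as an expression construct in its own right. The small BB1 backbone (about 1.9 kb) is maintained at high copy through a ColE1/pUC-type origin. Selection is with kanamycin, via an aph(3')-Ia aminoglycoside phosphotransferase gene driven by the cat promoter. Bacterial transcription terminators (tonB, T7Te and a T3Te fragment) flank the marker and origin, which should insulate the cloning region from read-through. A short residual lacZα fragment sits near the cloning junction, and the insert can be sequenced from M13 forward and reverse primer sites.

The payload is the DAS2 promoter, an insert of roughly 1 kb. The annotation software did not recognise it, so it corresponds to the unannotated stretch in the first part of the 2,838-nt sequence. DAS2 is generally known as a dihydroxyacetone synthase gene of the methanol utilisation pathway, and its promoter as methanol-inducible, though the record itself does not describe its regulation. The promoter was inserted through BpiI sites that were destroyed during cloning. Internal BsaI and BpiI sites were removed from the insert so that it is compatible with type IIS assembly. The "12" in the name probably denotes the fusion-site position assigned to promoter parts, but the record does not spell this out. The plasmid is typically used as a promoter module, combined with coding-sequence and terminator modules in subsequent Golden Gate steps to build expression cassettes for P. pastoris.
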