Features (pLannotate 1.2.2; 7 found; start..end, strand, type, name):
   1198..1229    +  terminator     tonB terminator: bidirectional E. coli tonB-P14 transcription terminator
   1230..1332    +  promoter       cat promoter: promoter of the E. coli cat gene encoding chloramphenicol acetyltransferase
   1333..2148    +  CDS            KanR: aminoglycoside phosphotransferase; aph(3')-Ia; confers resistance to kanamycin in bacteria or G418 (Geneticin®) in eukaryotes
   2172..2199    +  terminator     T7Te terminator: phage T7 early transcription terminator
   2211..2798    -  rep_origin     ori: high-copy-number ColE1/pMB1/pBR322/pUC origin of replication
   2820..1       -  terminator     T3Te terminator (fragment) (across the origin): phage T3 early transcription terminator
   2838..17      -  CDS            lacZα (fragment) (across the origin): LacZα fragment of β-galactosidase; lacZ fragment
>Addgene plasmid #98513 | BB1_12_pDAS2 | addgene full sequence | sequence record 191944 | Addgene NGS Result
GTAAAACGACGGCCAGTTTATCTAGTCAGCTTGATTCTAGCTGATCGTGGACCGGAAGGTGAGCCAGTGA
GTTGATTGCAGTCCAGTTACGCTGGAGTCTGAGGCTCGTCCTGAATGATATGCGGCCTCGAATTCGAAGA
CGCGGAGCAATCTGTGGTTTGCTAAACTGGAAGTCTGGTAAGGACTCTAGCAAGTCCGTTACTCAAAAAG
TCATACCAAGTAAGATTACGTAACACCTGGGCATGACTTTCTAAGTTAGCAAGTCACCAAGAGGGTCCTA
TTTAACGTTTGGCGGTATCTGAAACACAAGACTTGCCTATCCCATAGTACATCATATTACCTGTCAAGCT
ATGCTACCCCACAGAAATACCCCAAAAGTTGAAGTGAAAAAATGAAAATTACTGGTAACTTCACCCCATA
ACAAACTTAATAATTTCTGTAGCCAATGAAAGTAAACCCCATTCAATGTTCCGAGATTTAGTATACTTGC
CCCTATAAGAAACGAAGGATTTCAGCTTCCTTACCCCATGAACAGAAATCTTCCATTTACCCCCCACTGG
AGAGATCCGCCCAAACGAACAGATAATAGAAAAAAGAAATTCGGACAAATAGAACACTTTCTCAGCCAAT
TAAAGTCATTCCATGCACTCCCTTTAGCTGCCGTTCCATCCCTTTGTTGAGCAACACCATCGTTAGCCAG
TACGAAAGAGGAAACTTAACCGATACCTTGGAGAAATCTAAGGCGCGAATGAGTTTAGCCTAGATATCCT
TAGTGAAGGGTTGTTCCGATACTTCTCCACATTCAGTCATAGATGGGCAGCTTTGTTATCATGAAGAGAC
GGAAACGGGCATTAAGGGTTAACCGCCAAATTATATAAAGACAACATGTCCCCAGTTTAAAGTTTTTCTT
TCCTATTCTTGTATCCTGAGTGACCGTTGTGTTTAATATAACAAGTTCGTTTTAACTTAAGACCAAAACC
AGTTACAACAAATTATAACCCCTCTAAACACTAAAGTTCACTCTTATCAAACTATCAAACATCAAAACAT
GGCGTCTTCGAATTCGCGCGTGATCTTACGGCATTATACGTATGATCGGTCCACGATCAGCTAGATTATC
TAGTCAGCTTGATGTCATAGCTGTTTCCTGAGGCTCAATACTGACCATTTAAATCATACCTGACCTCCAT
AGCAGAAAGTCAAAAGCCTCCGACCGGAGGCTTTTGACTTGATCGGCACGTAAGAGGTTCCAACTTTCAC
CATAATGAAATAAGATCACTACCGGGCGTATTTTTTGAGTTATCGAGATTTTCAGGAGCTAAGGAAGCTA
AAATGAGCCATATTCAACGGGAAACGTCTTGCTTGAAGCCGCGATTAAATTCCAACATGGATGCTGATTT
ATATGGGTATAAATGGGCTCGCGATAATGTCGGGCAATCAGGTGCGACAATCTATCGATTGTATGGGAAG
CCCGATGCGCCAGAGTTGTTTCTGAAACATGGCAAAGGTAGCGTTGCCAATGATGTTACAGATGAGATGG
TCAGGCTAAACTGGCTGACGGAATTTATGCCTCTTCCGACCATCAAGCATTTTATCCGTACTCCTGATGA
TGCATGGTTACTCACCACTGCGATCCCAGGGAAAACAGCATTCCAGGTATTAGAAGAATATCCTGATTCA
GGTGAAAATATTGTTGATGCGCTGGCAGTGTTCCTGCGCCGGTTGCATTCGATTCCTGTTTGTAATTGTC
CTTTTAACGGCGATCGCGTATTTCGTCTCGCTCAGGCGCAATCACGAATGAATAACGGTTTGGTTGGTGC
GAGTGATTTTGATGACGAGCGTAATGGCTGGCCTGTTGAACAAGTCTGGAAAGAAATGCATAAACTCTTG
CCATTCTCACCGGATTCAGTCGTCACTCATGGTGATTTCTCACTTGATAACCTTATTTTTGACGAGGGGA
AATTAATAGGTTGTATTGATGTTGGACGAGTCGGAATCGCAGACCGATACCAGGATCTTGCCATCCTATG
GAACTGCCTCGGTGAGTTTTCTCCTTCATTACAGAAACGGCTTTTTCAAAAATATGGTATTGATAATCCT
GATATGAATAAATTGCAGTTTCACTTGATGCTCGATGAGTTTTTCTAATGAGGACCTAAATGTAATCACC
TGGCTCACCTTCGGGTGGGCCTTTCTGCGTTGCTGGCGTTTTTCCATAGGCTCCGCCCCCCTGACGAGCA
TCACAAAAATCGATGCTCAAGTCAGAGGTGGCGAAACCCGACAGGACTATAAAGATACCAGGCGTTTCCC
CCTGGAAGCTCCCTCGTGCGCTCTCCTGTTCCGACCCTGCCGCTTACCGGATACCTGTCCGCCTTTCTCC
CTTCGGGAAGCGTGGCGCTTTCTCATAGCTCACGCTGTAGGTATCTCAGTTCGGTGTAGGTCGTTCGCTC
CAAGCTGGGCTGTGTGCACGAACCCCCCGTTCAGCCCGACCGCTGCGCCTTATCCGGTAACTATCGTCTT
GAGTCCAACCCGGTAAGACACGACTTATCGCCACTGGCAGCAGCCACTGGTAACAGGATTAGCAGAGCGA
GGTATGTAGGCGGTGCTACAGAGTTCTTGAAGTGGTGGCCTAACTACGGCTACACTAGAAGAACAGTATT
TGGTATCTGCGCTCTGCTGAAGCCAGTTACCTCGGAAAAAGAGTTGGTAGCTCTTGATCCGGCAAACAAA
CCACCGCTGGTAGCGGTGGTTTTTTTGTTTGCAAGCAGCAGATTACGCGCAGAAAAAAAGGATCTCAAGA
AGATCCTTTGATTTTCTACCGAAGAAAGGCCCACCCGT
